Addgene plasmid #27797: Amber C1
Depositing lab: Steven Vogel. Depositing organization: National Institute on Alcohol Abuse & Alcoholism (NIAAA). Publication: Cerulean, Venus, and VenusY67C FRET reference standards. Koushik SV, Chen H, Thaler C, Puhl HL, Vogel SS. Biophys J. 2006 Dec 15. 91(12):L99-L101. 10.1529/biophysj.106.096206 PubMed 17040988.
Backbone
  Vector backbone: mVenus C1
  Backbone manufacturer: Addgene plasmid# 27794
  Backbone size w/o insert (bp): 3984
  Vector type: Mammalian Expression
  Selectable markers: Neomycin (select with G418)
Growth in bacteria
  Bacterial resistance: Kanamycin, 50 μg/mL
  Growth temperature: 37°C
  Growth strain: DH5alpha
  Copy number: High Copy
Gene/Insert
  Gene/Insert name: mAmber C1
  Insert size (bp): 720
  Cloning method: Restriction Enzyme; 5′ cloning site Nhe 1 (not destroyed); 3′ cloning site Bam HI (not destroyed)
  Sequencing primers: 5′ CCAAAATCAACGGGACTTTCC; 3′ CAGGTTCAGGGGGAGGTGTGG
Terms and licenses: Academic/Nonprofit Terms; Industry Terms: Not Available to Industry
Depositor comments: Amber was created by mutating Tyrosine 67 in Venus to Cysteine (Y67C). See Addgene's sequencing results for detailed Amber and MCS. This plasmid is designed to clone a gene of interest downstream and in-frame to create a N-terminal Amber fusion protein.
How to cite: Amber C1 was a gift from Steven Vogel (Addgene plasmid # 27797 ; http://n2t.net/addgene:27797 ; RRID:Addgene_27797)
