[The description below was written by a language model from this plasmid's Addgene catalogue record and pLannotate feature annotations shown in this document.]
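Description:
Amber C1 is a mammalian expression plasmid built on the mVenus C1 backbone, a C1-style fluorescent protein fusion vector of about 4.7 kb. It replicates in E. coli at high copy from a ColE1/pUC-type origin and also carries an f1 phage origin. A single NeoR/KanR (Tn5 aminoglycoside phosphotransferase) gene serves both hosts. A bacterial bla-type promoter drives it for kanamycin selection in bacteria, and the SV40 enhancer/early promoter drives it for G418 selection in mammalian cells, with an HSV TK polyadenylation signal downstream. The automated annotation also flags short fragments matching ble, SV40 large T antigen and the bGH poly(A) signal. These appear to be partial matches rather than functional elements.

The payload is the roughly 720 bp mAmber coding sequence, placed between NheI and BamHI sites and expressed from the human CMV immediate-early enhancer and promoter, with an SV40 poly(A) signal terminating the transcript. The feature table labels this open reading frame as mVenus because Amber differs from Venus only by mutation of tyrosine 67 to cysteine (Y67C). Tyrosine 67 is a chromophore-forming residue. The associated publication presents VenusY67C alongside Cerulean and Venus as FRET reference standards, which suggests Amber serves as a Venus-like control protein in FRET measurements, although the record does not describe its spectral properties. A multiple cloning site lies immediately downstream of the Amber coding sequence, so a gene of interest can be inserted in frame to produce a protein carrying Amber at its N-terminus.
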