Features (pLannotate 1.2.2; 14 found; start..end, strand, type, name):
     61..364     +  enhancer       CMV enhancer: human cytomegalovirus immediate early enhancer
    365..568     +  promoter       CMV promoter: human cytomegalovirus (CMV) immediate early promoter
    613..1329    +  CDS            mVenus: mVenus is a basic (constitutively fluorescent) yellow fluorescent protein published in 2006, derived from Aequorea victoria. It is reported to be a rapidly-maturing monomer with moderate acid sensitivity.
   1330..1395    +  misc_feature   MCS: multiple cloning site
   1412..1496    +  CDS            large T antigen (fragment): large T antigen from SV40 (simian virus 40)
   1519..1640    +  polyA_signal   SV40 poly(A) signal: SV40 polyadenylation signal
   1674..2102    -  rep_origin     f1 ori (sequence partly withheld): f1 bacteriophage origin of replication; arrow indicates direction of (+) strand synthesis
   2129..2233    +  promoter       AmpR promoter: bla
   2235..2592    +  promoter       SV40 promoter: SV40 enhancer and early promoter
   2627..3421    +  CDS            NeoR/KanR: aminoglycoside phosphotransferase from Tn5; aph(3')-II (or nptII); confers resistance to neomycin, kanamycin, and G418 (Geneticin®)
   3442..3594    +  CDS            ble (fragment): BLE_KLEPN - Experimental evidence at protein level: Swiss-Prot protein existence level 1. Binding protein with a strong affinity to the bleomycin family of antibiotics. Binds to CL990; an antimitotic-antibiotic compound. From Klebsiella pneumoniae.
   3653..3700    +  polyA_signal   HSV TK poly(A) signal: herpes simplex virus thymidine kinase polyadenylation signal (Cole and Stacy, 1985)
   3791..3807    -  polyA_signal   bGH poly(A) signal (fragment): bovine growth hormone polyadenylation signal
   4029..4617    +  rep_origin     ori: high-copy-number ColE1/pMB1/pBR322/pUC origin of replication
>Addgene plasmid #27797 | Amber C1 | addgene full sequence | sequence record 113787 | Addgene assembled sequence
TAGTTATTAATAGTAATCAATTACGGGGTCATTAGTTCATAGCCCATATATGGAGTTCCGCGTTACATAA
CTTACGGTAAATGGCCCGCCTGGCTGACCGCCCAACGACCCCCGCCCATTGACGTCAATAATGACGTATG
TTCCCATAGTAACGCCAATAGGGACTTTCCATTGACGTCAATGGGTGGAGTATTTACGGTAAACTGCCCA
CTTGGCAGTACATCAAGTGTATCATATGCCAAGTACGCCCCCTATTGACGTCAATGACGGTAAATGGCCC
GCCTGGCATTATGCCCAGTACATGACCTTATGGGACTTTCCTACTTGGCAGTACATCTACGTATTAGTCA
TCGCTATTACCATGGTGATGCGGTTTTGGCAGTACATCAATGGGCGTGGATAGCGGTTTGACTCACGGGG
ATTTCCAAGTCTCCACCCCATTGACGTCAATGGGAGTTTGTTTTGGCACCAAAATCAACGGGACTTTCCA
AAATGTCGTAACAACTCCGCCCCATTGACGCAAATGGGCGGTAGGCGTGTACGGTGGGAGGTCTATATAA
GCAGAGCTGGTTTAGTGAACCGTCAGATCCGCTAGCGCTACCGGTCGCCACCATGGTGAGCAAGGGCGAG
GAGCTGTTCACCGGGGTGGTGCCCATCCTGGTCGAGCTGGACGGCGACGTAAACGGCCACAAGTTCAGCG
TGTCCGGCGAGGGCGAGGGCGATGCCACCTACGGCAAGCTGACCCTGAAGCTCATCTGCACCACCGGCAA
GCTGCCCGTGCCCTGGCCCACCCTCGTGACCACCCTCGGCTGCGGCCTGCAGTGCTTCGCCCGCTACCCC
GACCACATGAAGCAGCACGACTTCTTCAAGTCCGCCATGCCCGAAGGCTACGTCCAGGAGCGCACCATCT
TCTTCAAGGACGACGGCAACTACAAGACCCGCGCCGAGGTGAAGTTCGAGGGCGACACCCTGGTGAACCG
CATCGAGCTGAAGGGCATCGACTTCAAGGAGGACGGCAACATCCTGGGGCACAAGCTGGAGTACAACTAC
AACAGCCACAACGTCTATATCACCGCCGACAAGCAGAAGAACGGCATCAAGGCCAACTTCAAGATCCGCC
ACAACATCGAGGACGGCGGCGTGCAGCTCGCCGACCACTACCAGCAGAACACCCCCATCGGCGACGGCCC
CGTGCTGCTGCCCGACAACCACTACCTGAGCTACCAGTCCAAGCTGAGCAAAGACCCCAACGAGAAGCGC
GATCACATGGTCCTGCTGGAGTTCGTGACCGCCGCCGGGATCACTCTCGGCATGGACGAGCTGTACAAGT
CCGGACTCAGATCTCGAGCTCAAGCTTCGAATTCTGCAGTCGACGGTACCGCGGGCCCGGGATCCACCGG
ATCTAGATAACTGATCATAATCAGCCATACCACATTTGTAGAGGTTTTACTTGCTTTAAAAAACCTCCCA
CACCTCCCCCTGAACCTGAAACATAAAATGAATGCAATTGTTGTTGTTAACTTGTTTATTGCAGCTTATA
ATGGTTACAAATAAAGCAATAGCATCACAAATTTCACAAATAAAGCATTTTTTTCACTGCATTCTAGTTG
TGGTTTGTCCAAACTCATCAATGTATCTTAAGGCGTAAATTGTAAGCGTTAATATTTTGTTAAAATTCGC
GTTAAATTTTTGTTAAATCAGCTCATTTTTTAACCAATAGGCCGAAATCGGCAAAATCCCTTATAAATCA
AAAGAATAGACCGAGATAGGGT
[37 nt withheld, positions 1773-1809]
AAAGAACGTGGACTCCAACGTCAAAGG
[49 nt withheld, positions 1837-1885]
T
[91 nt withheld, positions 1887-1977]
G
[124 nt withheld, positions 1979-2102]
CAGGTGGCACTTTTCGGGGAAATGTGCGCGGAACCCCTATTTGTTTATTTTTCTAAATACATTCAAATAT
GTATCCGCTCATGAGACAATAACCCTGATAAATGCTTCAATAATATTGAAAAAGGAAGAGTCCTGAGGCG
GAAAGAACCAGCTGTGGAATGTGTGTCAGTTAGGGTGTGGAAAGTCCCCAGGCTCCCCAGCAGGCAGAAG
TATGCAAAGCATGCATCTCAATTAGTCAGCAACCAGGTGTGGAAAGTCCCCAGGCTCCCCAGCAGGCAGA
AGTATGCAAAGCATGCATCTCAATTAGTCAGCAACCATAGTCCCGCCCCTAACTCCGCCCATCCCGCCCC
TAACTCCGCCCAGTTCCGCCCATTCTCCGCCCCATGGCTGACTAATTTTTTTTATTTATGCAGAGGCCGA
GGCCGCCTCGGCCTCTGAGCTATTCCAGAAGTAGTGAGGAGGCTTTTTTGGAGGCCTAGGCTTTTGCAAA
GATCGATCAAGAGACAGGATGAGGATCGTTTCGCATGATTGAACAAGATGGATTGCACGCAGGTTCTCCG
GCCGCTTGGGTGGAGAGGCTATTCGGCTATGACTGGGCACAACAGACAATCGGCTGCTCTGATGCCGCCG
TGTTCCGGCTGTCAGCGCAGGGGCGCCCGGTTCTTTTTGTCAAGACCGACCTGTCCGGTGCCCTGAATGA
ACTGCAAGACGAGGCAGCGCGGCTATCGTGGCTGGCCACGACGGGCGTTCCTTGCGCAGCTGTGCTCGAC
GTTGTCACTGAAGCGGGAAGGGACTGGCTGCTATTGGGCGAAGTGCCGGGGCAGGATCTCCTGTCATCTC
ACCTTGCTCCTGCCGAGAAAGTATCCATCATGGCTGATGCAATGCGGCGGCTGCATACGCTTGATCCGGC
TACCTGCCCATTCGACCACCAAGCGAAACATCGCATCGAGCGAGCACGTACTCGGATGGAAGCCGGTCTT
GTCGATCAGGATGATCTGGACGAAGAGCATCAGGGGCTCGCGCCAGCCGAACTGTTCGCCAGGCTCAAGG
CGAGCATGCCCGACGGCGAGGATCTCGTCGTGACCCATGGCGATGCCTGCTTGCCGAATATCATGGTGGA
AAATGGCCGCTTTTCTGGATTCATCGACTGTGGCCGGCTGGGTGTGGCGGACCGCTATCAGGACATAGCG
TTGGCTACCCGTGATATTGCTGAAGAGCTTGGCGGCGAATGGGCTGACCGCTTCCTCGTGCTTTACGGTA
TCGCCGCTCCCGATTCGCAGCGCATCGCCTTCTATCGCCTTCTTGACGAGTTCTTCTGAGCGGGACTCTG
GGGTTCGAAATGACCGACCAAGCGACGCCCAACCTGCCATCACGAGATTTCGATTCCACCGCCGCCTTCT
ATGAAAGGTTGGGCTTCGGAATCGTTTTCCGGGACGCCGGCTGGATGATCCTCCAGCGCGGGGATCTCAT
GCTGGAGTTCTTCGCCCACCCTAGGGGGAGGCTAACTGAAACACGGAAGGAGACAATACCGGAAGGAACC
CGCGCTATGACGGCAATAAAAAGACAGAATAAAACGCACGGTGTTGGGTCGTTTGTTCATAAACGCGGGG
TTCGGTCCCAGGGCTGGCACTCTGTCGATACCCCACCGAGACCCCATTGGGGCCAATACGCCCGCGTTTC
TTCCTTTTCCCCACCCCACCCCCCAAGTTCGGGTGAAGGCCCAGGGCTCGCAGCCAACGTCGGGGCGGCA
GGCCCTGCCATAGCCTCAGGTTACTCATATATACTTTAGATTGATTTAAAACTTCATTTTTAATTTAAAA
GGATCTAGGTGAAGATCCTTTTTGATAATCTCATGACCAAAATCCCTTAACGTGAGTTTTCGTTCCACTG
AGCGTCAGACCCCGTAGAAAAGATCAAAGGATCTTCTTGAGATCCTTTTTTTCTGCGCGTAATCTGCTGC
TTGCAAACAAAAAAACCACCGCTACCAGCGGTGGTTTGTTTGCCGGATCAAGAGCTACCAACTCTTTTTC
CGAAGGTAACTGGCTTCAGCAGAGCGCAGATACCAAATACTGTCCTTCTAGTGTAGCCGTAGTTAGGCCA
CCACTTCAAGAACTCTGTAGCACCGCCTACATACCTCGCTCTGCTAATCCTGTTACCAGTGGCTGCTGCC
AGTGGCGATAAGTCGTGTCTTACCGGGTTGGACTCAAGACGATAGTTACCGGATAAGGCGCAGCGGTCGG
GCTGAACGGGGGGTTCGTGCACACAGCCCAGCTTGGAGCGAACGACCTACACCGAACTGAGATACCTACA
GCGTGAGCTATGAGAAAGCGCCACGCTTCCCGAAGGGAGAAAGGCGGACAGGTATCCGGTAAGCGGCAGG
GTCGGAACAGGAGAGCGCACGAGGGAGCTTCCAGGGGGAAACGCCTGGTATCTTTATAGTCCTGTCGGGT
TTCGCCACCTCTGACTTGAGCGTCGATTTTTGTGATGCTCGTCAGGGGGGCGGAGCCTATGGAAAAACGC
CAGCAACGCGGCCTTTTTACGGTTCCTGGCCTTTTGCTGGCCTTTTGCTCACATGTTCTTTCCTGCGTTA
TCCCCTGATTCTGTGGATAACCGTATTACCGCCATGCAT
