>Addgene plasmid #27797 | Amber C1 | addgene partial sequence | sequence record 34813 | 27797 with CMV-F
AGCAGAGCTGGTTTAGTGAACCGTCAGATCCGCTAGCGCTACCGGTCGCCACCATGGTGAGCAAGGGCGA
GGAGCTGTTCACCGGGGTGGTGCCCATCCTGGTCGAGCTGGACGGCGACGTAAACGGCCACAAGTTCAGC
GTGTCCGGCGAGGGCGAGGGCGATGCCACCTACGGCAAGCTGACCCTGAAGCTCATCTGCACCACCGGCA
AGCTGCCCGTGCCCTGGCCCACCCTCGTGACCACCCTCGGCTGCGGCCTGCAGTGCTTCGCCCGCTACCC
CGACCACATGAAGCAGCACGACTTCTTCAAGTCCGCCATGCCCGAAGGCTACGTCCAGGAGCGCACCATC
TTCTTCAAGGACGACGGCAACTACAAGACCCGCGCCGAGGTGAAGTTCGAGGGCGACACCCTGGTGAACC
GCATCGAGCTGAAGGGCATCGACTTCAAGGAGGACGGCAACATCCTGGGGCACAAGCTGGAGTACAACTA
CAACAGCCACAACGTCTATATCACCGCCGACAAGCAGAAGAACGGCATCAAGGCCAACTTCAAGATCCGC
CACAACATCGAGGACGGCGGCGTGCAGCTCGCCGACCACTACCAGCAGAACACCCCCATCGGCGACGGCC
CCGTGCTGCTGCCCGACAACCACTACCTGAGCTACCAGTCCAAGCTGAGCAAAGACCCCAACGAGAAGCG
CGATCACATGGTCCTGCTGGAGTTCGTGACCGCCGCCGGGATCACTCTCGGCATGGACGAGCTGTACAAG
TCCGGACTCAGATCTCGAGCTCAAGCTTCGAATTCTGCAGTCGACGGTACCGCGGGCCCGGGATCCACCG
GATCTAGATAACTGATCATAATCAGCCATACCACATTTGTAGAGGTTTTACTTGCTTTAAAAAACCTCCC
ACACCTCCCCCTGAACCTGAAACATAAAATGAATGCAATTGTTGTTGTTAACTTGTTTATTGCAGCTTAT
